Addgene plasmid #233679: CT362
Purpose: Red light-inducible Cre-C; Cre-230C-PhyA
Depositing lab: Wilson Wong. Depositing organization: Boston University Main Campus. Publication: Multiplexing light-inducible recombinases to control cell fate, Boolean logic, and cell patterning in mammalian cells. Tous C, Kinstlinger IS, Rice MEL, Deng J, Wong WW. Sci Adv. 2025 May 9;11(19):eadt1971. doi: 10.1126/sciadv.adt1971. Epub 2025 May 9. PubMed 40344052.
Backbone
  Vector backbone: Unknown
  Vector type: Mammalian Expression
Growth in bacteria
  Bacterial resistance: Ampicillin, 100 μg/mL
  Growth temperature: 37°C
  Growth strain: DH5alpha
  Copy number: High Copy
Gene/Insert
  Gene/Insert name: Cre-230C-PhyA
  Species: H. sapiens (human)
  Mutation: None
  Promoter: CAG
  Cloning method: Gibson Cloning
  Sequencing primers: 5′ na
Terms and licenses: Academic/Nonprofit Terms; Industry Terms: Not Available to Industry
How to cite: CT362 was a gift from Wilson Wong (Addgene plasmid # 233679 ; http://n2t.net/addgene:233679 ; RRID:Addgene_233679)
