[The description below was written by a language model from this plasmid's Addgene catalogue record and pLannotate feature annotations shown in this document.]
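Description:
CT362 is a mammalian expression plasmid encoding the C-terminal half of a red light-inducible split Cre recombinase, recorded as Cre-230C-PhyA. The backbone is listed as unknown, but the annotated parts resemble a CAG-type expression vector. A CMV enhancer, chicken β-actin promoter and chimeric β-actin/β-globin intron together form the CAG promoter named in the catalogue. Downstream lies an open reading frame with a phytochrome A segment (best match to an oat PHYA entry) followed by a C-terminal fragment of phage P1 Cre, ending in a bGH polyadenylation signal. The name suggests a split near Cre residue 230. The catalogue gives the insert species as human, although the annotated coding parts are of plant and bacteriophage origin. Propagation in E. coli relies on a high-copy ColE1/pUC origin and an ampicillin resistance gene. SV40 origin and poly(A) elements, a rabbit β-globin poly(A) signal and lac promoter/operator remnants are also present in the backbone.

The design logic is that phytochrome A switches between red-absorbing and far-red-absorbing states. Light-dependent binding to a partner protein fused to the complementary N-terminal Cre fragment would bring the two halves together and restore recombination at loxP sites. That partner construct is not part of this record. The associated work concerns multiplexed light-inducible recombinases for controlling cell fate, Boolean logic and patterning in mammalian cells.

The roughly 15 kb sequencing-derived record annotates nearly every element twice, in a mirror-image arrangement with truncated AmpR and CMV enhancer pieces at the junctions. This may be an inverted dimer or an assembly artefact rather than the intended monomer, so the recorded length should be treated with caution.
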