Features (pLannotate 1.2.2; 45 found; start..end, strand, type, name):
     38..109     +  CDS            HBB (fragment): HBB_PONPY - Experimental evidence at transcript level: Swiss-Prot protein existence level 2. Involved in oxygen transport from the lung to the various peripheral tissues. From Pongo pygmaeus (Bornean orangutan).
    180..235     +  polyA_signal   β-globin poly(A) signal: rabbit β-globin polyadenylation signal (Gil and Proudfoot, 1987)
    618..640     -  protein_bind   lac operator (fragment): The lac repressor binds to the lac operator to inhibit transcription in E. coli. This inhibition can be relieved by adding lactose or isopropyl-β-D-thiogalactopyranoside (IPTG). lac repressor encoded by lacI
    644..674     -  promoter       lac promoter: promoter for the E. coli lac operon
    689..710     -  protein_bind   CAP binding site: CAP binding activates transcription in the presence of cAMP. E. coli catabolite activator protein
    723..762     -  CDS            lacI (fragment): lac repressor; lacI; The lac repressor binds to the lac operator to inhibit transcription in E. coli. This inhibition can be relieved by adding lactose or isopropyl-β-D-thiogalactopyranoside (IPTG).
    769..791     +  promoter       SV40 promoter (fragment): SV40 enhancer and early promoter
    795..929     +  rep_origin     SV40 ori: SV40 origin of replication
    949..1083    +  polyA_signal   SV40 poly(A) signal: SV40 polyadenylation signal
   1085..1139    -  CDS            lacI (fragment): lac repressor; lacI; The lac repressor binds to the lac operator to inhibit transcription in E. coli. This inhibition can be relieved by adding lactose or isopropyl-β-D-thiogalactopyranoside (IPTG).
   1322..1910    -  rep_origin     ori: high-copy-number ColE1/pMB1/pBR322/pUC origin of replication
   2081..2941    -  CDS            AmpR: β-lactamase; bla; confers resistance to ampicillin, carbenicillin, and related antibiotics
   2942..3046    -  promoter       AmpR promoter: bla
   3077..3221    +  enhancer       CMV enhancer (fragment): human cytomegalovirus immediate early enhancer
   3220..3973    +  CDS            bla(M) (fragment): β-lactamase lacking the signal sequence; bla(M); allows cytosolic expression of β-lactamase
   4145..4733    +  rep_origin     ori: high-copy-number ColE1/pMB1/pBR322/pUC origin of replication
   4916..4970    +  CDS            lacI (fragment): lac repressor; lacI; The lac repressor binds to the lac operator to inhibit transcription in E. coli. This inhibition can be relieved by adding lactose or isopropyl-β-D-thiogalactopyranoside (IPTG).
   4972..5106    -  polyA_signal   SV40 poly(A) signal: SV40 polyadenylation signal
   5126..5260    -  rep_origin     SV40 ori: SV40 origin of replication
   5264..5286    -  promoter       SV40 promoter (fragment): SV40 enhancer and early promoter
   5293..5332    +  CDS            lacI (fragment): lac repressor; lacI; The lac repressor binds to the lac operator to inhibit transcription in E. coli. This inhibition can be relieved by adding lactose or isopropyl-β-D-thiogalactopyranoside (IPTG).
   5345..5366    +  protein_bind   CAP binding site: CAP binding activates transcription in the presence of cAMP. E. coli catabolite activator protein
   5381..5411    +  promoter       lac promoter: promoter for the E. coli lac operon
   5415..5437    +  protein_bind   lac operator (fragment): The lac repressor binds to the lac operator to inhibit transcription in E. coli. This inhibition can be relieved by adding lactose or isopropyl-β-D-thiogalactopyranoside (IPTG). lac repressor encoded by lacI
   5820..5875    -  polyA_signal   β-globin poly(A) signal: rabbit β-globin polyadenylation signal (Gil and Proudfoot, 1987)
   5946..6017    -  CDS            HBB (fragment): HBB_PONPY - Experimental evidence at transcript level: Swiss-Prot protein existence level 2. Involved in oxygen transport from the lung to the various peripheral tissues. From Pongo pygmaeus (Bornean orangutan).
   6155..6176    -  promoter       SV40 promoter (fragment): SV40 enhancer and early promoter
   6180..6404    -  polyA_signal   bGH poly(A) signal: bovine growth hormone polyadenylation signal
   6435..6776    -  CDS            cre (fragment): RECR_BPP1 - Experimental evidence at protein level: Swiss-Prot protein existence level 1. Catalyzes site-specific recombination between two 34-base- pair LOXP sites. Its role is to maintain the phage genome as a monomeric unit-copy plasmid in the lysogenic state. From Escherichia phage P1 (Bacteriophage P1).
   7176..8657    -  CDS            PHYA5: PHYA5_AVESA - Also known as PHY5. Experimental evidence at protein level: Swiss-Prot protein existence level 1. Regulatory photoreceptor which exists in two forms that are reversibly interconvertible by light: the Pr form that absorbs maximally in the red region of the spectrum and the Pfr form that absorbs maximally in the far-red region. Photoconversion of Pr to Pfr induces an array of morphogenic responses, whereas reconversion of Pfr to Pr cancels the induction of those responses. Pfr controls the expression of a number of nuclear genes including those encoding the small subunit of ribulos
   8804..9820    -  intron         chimeric intron: chimera between introns from chicken β-actin and rabbit β-globin
   9821..10097   -  promoter       chicken β-actin promoter: No description available
  10099..10478   -  enhancer       CMV enhancer: human cytomegalovirus immediate early enhancer
  10509..10613   +  promoter       AmpR promoter: bla
  10614..10721   +  CDS            AmpR (fragment): β-lactamase; bla; confers resistance to ampicillin, carbenicillin, and related antibiotics
  10720..10946   +  enhancer       CMV enhancer (fragment): human cytomegalovirus immediate early enhancer
  10948..11069   +  promoter       chicken β-actin promoter (fragment): contains a 21-bp deletion relative to the standard chicken β-actin promoter
  11116..11138   +  promoter       chicken β-actin promoter (fragment): No description available
  11173..11196   +  promoter       chicken β-actin promoter (fragment): contains a 21-bp deletion relative to the standard chicken β-actin promoter
  11218..11235   +  promoter       chicken β-actin promoter (fragment): No description available
  11242..12242   +  intron         chimeric intron: chimera between introns from chicken β-actin and rabbit β-globin
  12389..13870   +  CDS            PHYA5: PHYA5_AVESA - Also known as PHY5. Experimental evidence at protein level: Swiss-Prot protein existence level 1. Regulatory photoreceptor which exists in two forms that are reversibly interconvertible by light: the Pr form that absorbs maximally in the red region of the spectrum and the Pfr form that absorbs maximally in the far-red region. Photoconversion of Pr to Pfr induces an array of morphogenic responses, whereas reconversion of Pfr to Pr cancels the induction of those responses. Pfr controls the expression of a number of nuclear genes including those encoding the small subunit of ribulos
  14270..14611   +  CDS            cre (fragment): RECR_BPP1 - Experimental evidence at protein level: Swiss-Prot protein existence level 1. Catalyzes site-specific recombination between two 34-base- pair LOXP sites. Its role is to maintain the phage genome as a monomeric unit-copy plasmid in the lysogenic state. From Escherichia phage P1 (Bacteriophage P1).
  14642..14866   +  polyA_signal   bGH poly(A) signal: bovine growth hormone polyadenylation signal
  14870..14891   +  promoter       SV40 promoter (fragment): SV40 enhancer and early promoter
>Addgene plasmid #233679 | CT362 | addgene full sequence | sequence record 465002 | Addgene NGS Result
AGATTACCACAACTCCGAGCCCTTCCACCGCTAGCGCACTCCTCAGGTGCAGGCTGCCTATCAGAAGGTG
GTGGCTGGTGTGGCCAATGCCCTGGCTCACAAATACCACTGAGATCTTTTTCCCTCTGCCAAAAATTATG
GGGACATCATGAAGCCCCTTGAGCATCTGACTTCTGGCTAATAAAGGAAATTTATTTTCATTGCAATAGT
GTGTTGGAATTTTTTGTGTCTCTCACTCGGAAGGACATATGGGAGGGCAAATCATTTAAAACATCAGAAT
GAGTATTTGGTTTAGAGTTTGGCAACATATGCCCATATGCTGGCTGCCATGAACAAAGGTTGGCTATAAA
GAGGTCATCAGTATATGAAACAGCCCCCTGCTGTCCATTCCTTATTCCATAGAAAAGCCTTGACTTGAGG
TTAGATTTTTTTTATATTTTGTTTTGTGTTATTTTTTTCTTTAACATCCCTAAAATTTTCCTTACATGTT
TTACTAGCCAGATTTTTCCTCCTCTCCTGACTACTCCCAGTCATAGCTGTCCCTCTTCTCTTATGGAGAT
CCCTCGACCTGCAGCCCAAGCTTGGCGTAATCATGGTCATAGCTGTTTCCTGTGTGAAATTGTTATCCGC
TCACAATTCCACACAACATACGAGCCGGAAGCATAAAGTGTAAAGCCTGGGGTGCCTAATGAGTGAGCTA
ACTCACATTAATTGCGTTGCGCTCACTGCCCGCTTTCCAGTCGGGAAACCTGTCGTGCCAGCGGATCCGC
ATCTCAATTAGTCAGCAACCATAGTCCCGCCCCTAACTCCGCCCAGTTCCGCCCATTCTCCGCCCCATGG
CTGACTAATTTTTTTTATTTATGCAGAGGCCGAGGCCGCCTCGGCCTCTGAGCTATTCCAGAAGTAGTGA
GGAGGCTTTTTTGGAGGCCTAGGCTTTTGCAAAAAGCTAACTTGTTTATTGCAGCTTATAATGGTTACAA
ATAAAGCAATAGCATCACAAATTTCACAAATAAAGCATTTTTTTCACTGCATTCTAGTTGTGGTTTGTCC
AAACTCATCAATGTATCTTATCATGTCTGGATCCGCTGCATTAATGAATCGGCCAACGCGCGGGGAGAGG
CGGTTTGCGTATTGGGCGCTCTTCCGCTTCCTCGCTCACTGACTCGCTGCGCTCGGTCGTTCGGCTGCGG
CGAGCGGTATCAGCTCACTCAAAGGCGGTAATACGGTTATCCACAGAATCAGGGGATAACGCAGGAAAGA
ACATGTGAGCAAAAGGCCAGCAAAAGGCCAGGAACCGTAAAAAGGCCGCGTTGCTGGCGTTTTTCCATAG
GCTCCGCCCCCCTGACGAGCATCACAAAAATCGACGCTCAAGTCAGAGGTGGCGAAACCCGACAGGACTA
TAAAGATACCAGGCGTTTCCCCCTGGAAGCTCCCTCGTGCGCTCTCCTGTTCCGACCCTGCCGCTTACCG
GATACCTGTCCGCCTTTCTCCCTTCGGGAAGCGTGGCGCTTTCTCATAGCTCACGCTGTAGGTATCTCAG
TTCGGTGTAGGTCGTTCGCTCCAAGCTGGGCTGTGTGCACGAACCCCCCGTTCAGCCCGACCGCTGCGCC
TTATCCGGTAACTATCGTCTTGAGTCCAACCCGGTAAGACACGACTTATCGCCACTGGCAGCAGCCACTG
GTAACAGGATTAGCAGAGCGAGGTATGTAGGCGGTGCTACAGAGTTCTTGAAGTGGTGGCCTAACTACGG
CTACACTAGAAGAACAGTATTTGGTATCTGCGCTCTGCTGAAGCCAGTTACCTTCGGAAAAAGAGTTGGT
AGCTCTTGATCCGGCAAACAAACCACCGCTGGTAGCGGTGGTTTTTTTGTTTGCAAGCAGCAGATTACGC
GCAGAAAAAAAGGATCTCAAGAAGATCCTTTGATCTTTTCTACGGGGTCTGACGCTCAGTGGAACGAAAA
CTCACGTTAAGGGATTTTGGTCATGAGATTATCAAAAAGGATCTTCACCTAGATCCTTTTAAATTAAAAA
TGAAGTTTTAAATCAATCTAAAGTATATATGAGTAAACTTGGTCTGACAGTTACCAATGCTTAATCAGTG
AGGCACCTATCTCAGCGATCTGTCTATTTCGTTCATCCATAGTTGCCTGACTCCCCGTCGTGTAGATAAC
TACGATACGGGAGGGCTTACCATCTGGCCCCAGTGCTGCAATGATACCGCGAGACCCACGCTCACCGGCT
CCAGATTTATCAGCAATAAACCAGCCAGCCGGAAGGGCCGAGCGCAGAAGTGGTCCTGCAACTTTATCCG
CCTCCATCCAGTCTATTAATTGTTGCCGGGAAGCTAGAGTAAGTAGTTCGCCAGTTAATAGTTTGCGCAA
CGTTGTTGCCATTGCTACAGGCATCGTGGTGTCACGCTCGTCGTTTGGTATGGCTTCATTCAGCTCCGGT
TCCCAACGATCAAGGCGAGTTACATGATCCCCCATGTTGTGCAAAAAAGCGGTTAGCTCCTTCGGTCCTC
CGATCGTTGTCAGAAGTAAGTTGGCCGCAGTGTTATCACTCATGGTTATGGCAGCACTGCATAATTCTCT
TACTGTCATGCCATCCGTAAGATGCTTTTCTGTGACTGGTGAGTACTCAACCAAGTCATTCTGAGAATAG
TGTATGCGGCGACCGAGTTGCTCTTGCCCGGCGTCAATACGGGATAATACCGCGCCACATAGCAGAACTT
TAAAAGTGCTCATCATTGGAAAACGTTCTTCGGGGCGAAAACTCTCAAGGATCTTACCGCTGTTGAGATC
CAGTTCGATGTAACCCACTCGTGCACCCAACTGATCTTCAGCATCTTTTACTTTCACCAGCGTTTCTGGG
TGAGCAAAAACAGGAAGGCAAAATGCCGCAAAAAAGGGAATAAGGGCGACACGGAAATGTTGAATACTCA
TACTCTTCCTTTTTCAATATTATTGAAGCATTTATCAGGGTTATTGTCTCATGAGCGGATACATATTTGA
ATGTATTTAGAAAAATAAACAAATAGGGGTTCCGCGCACATTTCCCCGAAAAGTGCCACCTGGGTCGACA
TTGATTATTGACTAGTTATTAATAGTAATCAATTACGGGGTCATTAGTTCATAGCCCATATATGGAGTTC
CGCGTTACATAACTTACGGTAAATGGCCCGCCTGGCTGACCGCCCAACGACCCCCGCCCATTGACGTCAA
TCAGTTGGGTGCACGAGTGGGTTACATCGAACTGGATCTCAACAGCGGTAAGATCCTTGAGAGTTTTCGC
CCCGAAGAACGTTTTCCAATGATGAGCACTTTTAAAGTTCTGCTATGTGGCGCGGTATTATCCCGTATTG
ACGCCGGGCAAGAGCAACTCGGTCGCCGCATACACTATTCTCAGAATGACTTGGTTGAGTACTCACCAGT
CACAGAAAAGCATCTTACGGATGGCATGACAGTAAGAGAATTATGCAGTGCTGCCATAACCATGAGTGAT
AACACTGCGGCCAACTTACTTCTGACAACGATCGGAGGACCGAAGGAGCTAACCGCTTTTTTGCACAACA
TGGGGGATCATGTAACTCGCCTTGATCGTTGGGAACCGGAGCTGAATGAAGCCATACCAAACGACGAGCG
TGACACCACGATGCCTGTAGCAATGGCAACAACGTTGCGCAAACTATTAACTGGCGAACTACTTACTCTA
GCTTCCCGGCAACAATTAATAGACTGGATGGAGGCGGATAAAGTTGCAGGACCACTTCTGCGCTCGGCCC
TTCCGGCTGGCTGGTTTATTGCTGATAAATCTGGAGCCGGTGAGCGTGGGTCTCGCGGTATCATTGCAGC
ACTGGGGCCAGATGGTAAGCCCTCCCGTATCGTAGTTATCTACACGACGGGGAGTCAGGCAACTATGGAT
GAACGAAATAGACAGATCGCTGAGATAGGTGCCTCACTGATTAAGCATTGGTAACTGTCAGACCAAGTTT
ACTCATATATACTTTAGATTGATTTAAAACTTCATTTTTAATTTAAAAGGATCTAGGTGAAGATCCTTTT
TGATAATCTCATGACCAAAATCCCTTAACGTGAGTTTTCGTTCCACTGAGCGTCAGACCCCGTAGAAAAG
ATCAAAGGATCTTCTTGAGATCCTTTTTTTCTGCGCGTAATCTGCTGCTTGCAAACAAAAAAACCACCGC
TACCAGCGGTGGTTTGTTTGCCGGATCAAGAGCTACCAACTCTTTTTCCGAAGGTAACTGGCTTCAGCAG
AGCGCAGATACCAAATACTGTTCTTCTAGTGTAGCCGTAGTTAGGCCACCACTTCAAGAACTCTGTAGCA
CCGCCTACATACCTCGCTCTGCTAATCCTGTTACCAGTGGCTGCTGCCAGTGGCGATAAGTCGTGTCTTA
CCGGGTTGGACTCAAGACGATAGTTACCGGATAAGGCGCAGCGGTCGGGCTGAACGGGGGGTTCGTGCAC
ACAGCCCAGCTTGGAGCGAACGACCTACACCGAACTGAGATACCTACAGCGTGAGCTATGAGAAAGCGCC
ACGCTTCCCGAAGGGAGAAAGGCGGACAGGTATCCGGTAAGCGGCAGGGTCGGAACAGGAGAGCGCACGA
GGGAGCTTCCAGGGGGAAACGCCTGGTATCTTTATAGTCCTGTCGGGTTTCGCCACCTCTGACTTGAGCG
TCGATTTTTGTGATGCTCGTCAGGGGGGCGGAGCCTATGGAAAAACGCCAGCAACGCGGCCTTTTTACGG
TTCCTGGCCTTTTGCTGGCCTTTTGCTCACATGTTCTTTCCTGCGTTATCCCCTGATTCTGTGGATAACC
GTATTACCGCCTTTGAGTGAGCTGATACCGCTCGCCGCAGCCGAACGACCGAGCGCAGCGAGTCAGTGAG
CGAGGAAGCGGAAGAGCGCCCAATACGCAAACCGCCTCTCCCCGCGCGTTGGCCGATTCATTAATGCAGC
GGATCCAGACATGATAAGATACATTGATGAGTTTGGACAAACCACAACTAGAATGCAGTGAAAAAAATGC
TTTATTTGTGAAATTTGTGATGCTATTGCTTTATTTGTAACCATTATAAGCTGCAATAAACAAGTTAGCT
TTTTGCAAAAGCCTAGGCCTCCAAAAAAGCCTCCTCACTACTTCTGGAATAGCTCAGAGGCCGAGGCGGC
CTCGGCCTCTGCATAAATAAAAAAAATTAGTCAGCCATGGGGCGGAGAATGGGCGGAACTGGGCGGAGTT
AGGGGCGGGACTATGGTTGCTGACTAATTGAGATGCGGATCCGCTGGCACGACAGGTTTCCCGACTGGAA
AGCGGGCAGTGAGCGCAACGCAATTAATGTGAGTTAGCTCACTCATTAGGCACCCCAGGCTTTACACTTT
ATGCTTCCGGCTCGTATGTTGTGTGGAATTGTGAGCGGATAACAATTTCACACAGGAAACAGCTATGACC
ATGATTACGCCAAGCTTGGGCTGCAGGTCGAGGGATCTCCATAAGAGAAGAGGGACAGCTATGACTGGGA
GTAGTCAGGAGAGGAGGAAAAATCTGGCTAGTAAAACATGTAAGGAAAATTTTAGGGATGTTAAAGAAAA
AAATAACACAAAACAAAATATAAAAAAAATCTAACCTCAAGTCAAGGCTTTTCTATGGAATAAGGAATGG
ACAGCAGGGGGCTGTTTCATATACTGATGACCTCTTTATAGCCAACCTTTGTTCATGGCAGCCAGCATAT
GGGCATATGTTGCCAAACTCTAAACCAAATACTCATTCTGATGTTTTAAATGATTTGCCCTCCCATATGT
CCTTCCGAGTGAGAGACACAAAAAATTCCAACACACTATTGCAATGAAAATAAATTTCCTTTATTAGCCA
GAAGTCAGATGCTCAAGGGGCTTCATGATGTCCCCATAATTTTTGGCAGAGGGAAAAAGATCTCAGTGGT
ATTTGTGAGCCAGGGCATTGGCCACACCAGCCACCACCTTCTGATAGGCAGCCTGCACCTGAGGAGTGCG
CTAGCGGTGGAAGGGCTCGGAGTTGTGGTAATCTATGTATCCTGGGCGGCCGCGCTTGGATTCTGCGTTT
GTTTCCGTCTACGAACTCCCAGCGGTACACGCTACAGGGCGCGTGGGGATACCCCCTAGAGCCCCAGCTG
GTTCTTTCCGCCTCAGAAGCCATAGAGCCCACCGCATCCCCAGCATGCCTGCTATTGTCTTCCCAATCCT
CCCCCTTGCTGTCCTGCCCCACCCCACCCCCCAGAATAGAATGACACCTACTCAGACAATGCGATGCAAT
TTCCTCATTTTATTAGGAAAGGACAGTGGGAGTGGCACCTTCCAGGGTCAAGGAAGGCACGGGGGAGGGG
CAAACAACAGATGGCTGGCAACTAGAAGGCACAGGAATTCTCACACCTTCCGCTTTTTCTTGGGGTCCCC
ATCCTCGAGCAGCCTCACCATGGCCCCAGTCTCAGAGTCCAGGTTTCTGATGTAGTTCATCACAATGTTC
ACATTGGTCCAGCCACCAGCCTGCATGATTTCAGGGATGGACACACCAGCCCTGGCCATGTCCCTGGCAG
CACCCACTCTGGCAGAGTGGCCAGACCAGGCCAGGTATCTCTGCCCAGAGTCATCCTTGGCACCATAGAT
CAGGCGGTGGGTGGCCTCAAAGATCCCTTCCAGGGCCCGGGTGGACAGTTGGGAGGTGGCAGAAGGGGCA
GCCACACCATTCTTTCTGACCCGGCAGAACAGGTAGTTGTTGGGGTCATCAGCCACGGTACCGCTGCCAC
CACTTGATCCGGAGCCAGACCCTCCGGATTGGATTCCATCAATCTTGAGATCGTTGAGCTTGCTATAGAT
CACCTTTGTGTTCACGTCGGTGGTCTCGCTGTCCTTAAAGGCGTTACGTAAGATGAGCTGTAAAGAGTGG
ATGGCATCCATTTCGTAGTCCTTCCAAGGTAAGCTTCTGGTCTTCACCACCTCCAGAAAAGCCTTGAAGG
AGGATCTGGGGTGCATCCTTCTGGCATCGTCCCTATCATCGGGGTCGTGTTTGGCGCCGCCCCATCTCAC
TTCGCCGGCGGTATGGGAACGAAACCAGAAAATCATATCTTTGCTGCTGATACGAACGGCAGCCATTCCG
CAGACGCTGTCGCCTAAAGATAAAGCCCTAGGAAAGCCAGCGTCGTGTAAAGAATCGGTGCTTAAACCGG
TGGAATCCATGTGGTACTCACACAGCCAAGAAGCGATTTCTTGTAAATGGAACTCGCTAGGGGTGGTGCC
CAGCTTCCAGATCTTGTCCTTGTATAATAAGGCGGCGCCGTCGCACTTGACTAAATCCATAATATTGGGG
GACTGGCTCACGATGCCGAGGGGAGCGTCCCTCATGAGCATGTCGCAGAGGAGTGTCTGGGTACGTAAAA
TGTTCTTCTCCACCATCTGGTTGTCCAGCTCGACCTCCTTGTTGACGTGGATGGCAAACACTTGGGCTAA
AAATTCACAAGCATAACGTAAGGGAAAAGGGACAAATCTGGGGGTGGTGTTGTGGCAGACCACTAAACCC
CACAGCCTCTTTCTCTTCTGAGGCTGTGTGGTGGCATCGGGAGCATCGCCCTCTCCATCCTCCTCATTCA
CCACCACGGCCATCACTAAAGAAGCGATGCTGTCCATATTGGCCATGTATTGCAGATGACAAGAGTGGGG
AGCTCTTAAAGTGCTGCCGCAGAGGGTTAAATCGAAGCTCAGCTTCTCATCTTGTAAAACCCTAGCGTGC
TTGGCGTTGCAGTCCACGATCATTCTCACCTTGTTCTTCATAAATAAAAATCTGGCAGCTTGGGGGATGT
CTGTGGCGGGATAGTGTAAACCTAAATAGGGTTCTAAACCGGGCTTGGTCACTTCGCTCACCACCTCGCC
GTGGTCGTCCTCGTGGAACTTGTAGGCCATGACACGATCGTAACCAGTCAGCTCGAAGACTTCTTGCACC
ATGGTGTCGCACAGCCTCTCCATGCTTCCGCTGGGTAAAGACTGGAGTCTGGTGATGGCCTTGGCGGCCA
GCTTATAGCTCTGTAAAGCTCCGGCGGCTGTCATGGGCACTTCATAGGGCTTAACGGGTTCGAAGTCGAT
GATGATGGATCCGGTCACCCTATGGATAATGGCGTAGAAGGGCTTGGCGGATGTACGACAATGGACGAGG
ATAGGGTTCAGTAAAGACACGTCGCCGAAGCCGAGAGCCTTCTGTAAAGCGGAAGCGCTGGGAGCGGTAA
ATAAAGATCTGATATCGGTGCCGATGCCCAGAACGGGGTGCTCTCCCACGCTAGGCACGGCGTGGGAAGC
CATTGTGAGCAGTTCGGAGGCGTTCTCGGAGTAGGCGATGACCTTGAAGGTCTTTTCGTCTAAAGCCAGT
AAACATCCAAAGGGCTGGATCAGCTTGCCCTTCTGGATATGATGGAGGTAGGTTGTGGTGACCTTGTCGC
TCCTAGGAGGCTGGTTCTCGACCACGGGACCAGTCACCCTCACGCTGGTGGAGTAATCAAAGGAGGAGCC
GCTCTCCTCGAAATCGGCGTGCAGTTTGGCGTCCACGGTGGTCTGAGCGATGATACGAGCGGAGTGACGA
GATCTACGAGATCCCTCGCTGGACTGTGTGGGACGAGATCCGCTCATCTTCTTCTCCATGGTGGCGGCAC
GCGTGCGAGACGAGACGAGACAGCCTGAGAATGGATGCGAGTAATGGGCGCGCCTTCGCTCGAATTAATC
AATTCTTTGCCAAAATGATGAGACAGCACAATAACCAGCACGTTGCCCAGGAGCTGTAGGAAAAAGAAGA
AGGCATGAACATGGTTAGCAGAGGCTCTAGAGCCGCCGGTCACACGCCAGAAGCCGAACCCCGCCCTGCC
CCGTCCCCCCCGAAGGCAGCCGTCCCCCCGCGGACAGCCCCGAGGCTGGAGAGGGAGAAGGGGACGGCGG
CGCGGCGACGCACGAAGGCCCTCCCCGCCCATTTCCTTCCTGCCGGCGCCGCACCGCTTCGCCCCGCGCC
CGCTAGAGGGGGTGCGGCGGCGCCTCCCAGATTTCGGCTCCGCACAGATTTGGGACAAAGGAAGTCCCTG
CGCCCTCTCGCACGATTACCATAAAAGGCAATGGCTGCGGCTCGCCGCGCCTCGACAGCCGCCGGCGCTC
CGGGGGCCGCCGCGCCCCTCCCCCGAGCCCTCCCCGGCCCGAGGCGGCCCCGCCCCGCCCGGCACCCCCA
CCTGCCGCCACCCCCCGCCCGGCACGGCGAGCCCCGCGCCACGCCCCGTACGGAGCCCCGCACCCGAAGC
CGGGCCGTGCTCAGCAACTCGGGGAGGGGGGTGCAGGGGGGGTTGCAGCCCGACCGACGCGCCCACACCC
CCTGCTCACCCCCCCACGCACACACCCCGCACGCAGCCTTTGTTCCCCTCGCAGCCCCCCCCGCACCGCG
GGGCACCGCCCCCGGCCGCGCTCCCCTCGCGCACACTGCGGAGCGCACAAAGCCCCGCGCCGCGCCCGCA
GCGCTCACAGCCGCCGGGCAGCGCGGAGCCGCACGCGGCGCTCCCCACGCACACACACACGCACGCACCC
CCCGAGCCGCTCCCCCCGCACAAAGGGCCCTCCCGGAGCCCCTCAAGGCTTTCACGCAGCCACAGAAAAG
AAACAAGCCGTCATTAAACCAAGCGCTAATTACAGCCCGGAGGAGAAGGGCCGTCCCGCCCGCTCACCTG
TGGGAGTAACGCGGTCAGTCAGAGCCGGGGCGGGCGGCGCGAGGCGGCGGCGGAGCGGGGCACGGGGCGA
AGGCAGCGCGCAGCGACTCCCGCCCGCCGCGCGCTTCGCTTTTTATAGGGCCGCCGCCGCCGCCGCCTCG
CCATAAAAGGAAACTTTCGGAGCGCGCCGCTCTGATTGGCTGCCGCCGCACCTCTCCGCCTCGCCCCGCC
CCGCCCCTCGCCCCGCCCCGCCCCGCCTGGCGCGCGCCCCCCCCCCCCCCCGCCCCCATCGCTGCACAAA
ATAATTAAAAAATAAATAAATACAAAATTGGGGGTGGGGAGGGGGGGGAGATGGGGAGAGTGAAGCAGAA
CGTGGGGCTCACCTCGACCATGGTAATAGCGATGACTAATACGTAGATGTACTGCCAAGTAGGAAAGTCC
CATAAGGTCATGTACTGGGCATAATGCCAGGCGGGCCATTTACCGTCATTGACGTCAATAGGGGGCGTAC
TTGGCATATGATACACTTGATGTACTGCCAAGTGGGCAGTTTACCGTAAATACTCCACCCATTGACGTCA
ATGGAAAGTCCCTATTGGCGTTACTATGGGAACATACGTCATTATTGACGTCAATGGGCGGGGGTCGTTG
GGCGGTCAGCCAGGCGGGCCATTTACCGTAAGTTATGTAACGCGGAACTCCATATATGGGCTATGAACTA
ATGACCCCGTAATTGATTACTATTAATAACTAGTCAATAATCAATGTCGACCCAGGTGGCACTTTTCGGG
GAAATGTGCGCGGAACCCCTATTTGTTTATTTTTCTAAATACATTCAAATATGTATCCGCTCATGAGACA
ATAACCCTGATAAATGCTTCAATAATATTGAAAAAGGAAGAGTATGAGTATTCAACATTTCCGTGTCGCC
CTTATTCCCTTTTTTGCGGCATTTTGCCTTCCTGTTTTTGCTCACCCAGAAACGCTGGTGAAAGTAAAAG
ATGCTGAAGATGTTCCCATAGTAACGCCAATAGGGACTTTCCATTGACGTCAATGGGTGGAGTATTTACG
GTAAACTGCCCACTTGGCAGTACATCAAGTGTATCATATGCCAAGTACGCCCCCTATTGACGTCAATGAC
GGTAAATGGCCCGCCTGGCATTATGCCCAGTACATGACCTTATGGGACTTTCCTACTTGGCAGTACATCT
ACGTATTAGTCATCGCTATTACCATGGTCGAGGTGAGCCCCACGTTCTGCTTCACTCTCCCCATCTCCCC
CCCCTCCCCACCCCCAATTTTGTATTTATTTATTTTTTAATTATTTTGTGCAGCGATGGGGGCGGGGGGG
GGGGGGGGGGGCGCGCCGGGGGGGGGGGGGGGGGGGGGGGGGGGGGGGGGGGGGGGGGGGGGGGGGGGGG
GGGGGGGCAGGGGGGGGGGGGGGGGGGCCAAATTTCTTTTTTTGGGGGGGGGGGGGGGGGGGGGGCCCCC
AAAAAAAAAAAGGGCCCGGGGGGGGGGGGGCGCGCCGCGCGGCCTTCGCCCCGTGCCCCGCTCCGCCGCC
GCCTCGCGCCGCCCGCCCCGGCTCTGACTGACCGCGTTACTCCCACAGGTGAGCGGGCGGGACGGCCCTT
CTCCTCCGGGCTGTAATTAGCGCTTGGTTTAATGACGGCTTGTTTCTTTTCTGTGGCTGCGTGAAAGCCT
TGAGGGGCTCCGGGAGGGCCCTTTGTGCGGGGGGAGCGGCTCGGGGGGTGCGTGCGTGTGTGTGTGCGTG
GGGAGCGCCGCGTGCGGCTCCGCGCTGCCCGGCGGCTGTGAGCGCTGCGGGCGCGGCGCGGGGCTTTGTG
CGCTCCGCAGTGTGCGCGAGGGGAGCGCGGCCGGGGGCGGTGCCCCGCGGTGCGGGGGGGGCTGCGAGGG
GAACAAAGGCTGCGTGCGGGGTGTGTGCGTGGGGGGGTGAGCAGGGGGTGTGGGCGCGTCGGTCGGGCTG
CAACCCCCCCTGCACCCCCCTCCCCGAGTTGCTGAGCACGGCCCGGCTTCGGGTGCGGGGCTCCGTACGG
GGCGTGGCGCGGGGCTCGCCGTGCCGGGCGGGGGGTGGCGGCAGGTGGGGGTGCCGGGCGGGGCGGGGCC
GCCTCGGGCCGGGGAGGGCTCGGGGGAGGGGCGCGGCGGCCCCCGGAGCGCCGGCGGCTGTCGAGGCGCG
GCGAGCCGCAGCCATTGCCTTTTATGGTAATCGTGCGAGAGGGCGCAGGGACTTCCTTTGTCCCAAATCT
GTGCGGAGCCGAAATCTGGGAGGCGCCGCCGCACCCCCTCTAGCGGGCGCGGGGCGAAGCGGTGCGGCGC
CGGCAGGAAGGAAATGGGCGGGGAGGGCCTTCGTGCGTCGCCGCGCCGCCGTCCCCTTCTCCCTCTCCAG
CCTCGGGGCTGTCCGCGGGGGGACGGCTGCCTTCGGGGGGGACGGGGCAGGGCGGGGTTCGGCTTCTGGC
GTGTGACCGGCGGCTCTAGAGCCTCTGCTAACCATGTTCATGCCTTCTTCTTTTTCCTACAGCTCCTGGG
CAACGTGCTGGTTATTGTGCTGTCTCATCATTTTGGCAAAGAATTGATTAATTCGAGCGAAGGCGCGCCC
ATTACTCGCATCCATTCTCAGGCTGTCTCGTCTCGTCTCGCACGCGTGCCGCCACCATGGAGAAGAAGAT
GAGCGGATCTCGTCCCACACAGTCCAGCGAGGGATCTCGTAGATCTCGTCACTCCGCTCGTATCATCGCT
CAGACCACCGTGGACGCCAAACTGCACGCCGATTTCGAGGAGAGCGGCTCCTCCTTTGATTACTCCACCA
GCGTGAGGGTGACTGGTCCCGTGGTCGAGAACCAGCCTCCTAGGAGCGACAAGGTCACCACAACCTACCT
CCATCATATCCAGAAGGGCAAGCTGATCCAGCCCTTTGGATGTTTACTGGCTTTAGACGAAAAGACCTTC
AAGGTCATCGCCTACTCCGAGAACGCCTCCGAACTGCTCACAATGGCTTCCCACGCCGTGCCTAGCGTGG
GAGAGCACCCCGTTCTGGGCATCGGCACCGATATCAGATCTTTATTTACCGCTCCCAGCGCTTCCGCTTT
ACAGAAGGCTCTCGGCTTCGGCGACGTGTCTTTACTGAACCCTATCCTCGTCCATTGTCGTACATCCGCC
AAGCCCTTCTACGCCATTATCCATAGGGTGACCGGATCCATCATCATCGACTTCGAACCCGTTAAGCCCT
ATGAAGTGCCCATGACAGCCGCCGGAGCTTTACAGAGCTATAAGCTGGCCGCCAAGGCCATCACCAGACT
CCAGTCTTTACCCAGCGGAAGCATGGAGAGGCTGTGCGACACCATGGTGCAAGAAGTCTTCGAGCTGACT
GGTTACGATCGTGTCATGGCCTACAAGTTCCACGAGGACGACCACGGCGAGGTGGTGAGCGAAGTGACCA
AGCCCGGTTTAGAACCCTATTTAGGTTTACACTATCCCGCCACAGACATCCCCCAAGCTGCCAGATTTTT
ATTTATGAAGAACAAGGTGAGAATGATCGTGGACTGCAACGCCAAGCACGCTAGGGTTTTACAAGATGAG
AAGCTGAGCTTCGATTTAACCCTCTGCGGCAGCACTTTAAGAGCTCCCCACTCTTGTCATCTGCAATACA
TGGCCAATATGGACAGCATCGCTTCTTTAGTGATGGCCGTGGTGGTGAATGAGGAGGATGGAGAGGGCGA
TGCTCCCGATGCCACCACACAGCCTCAGAAGAGAAAGAGGCTGTGGGGTTTAGTGGTCTGCCACAACACC
ACCCCCAGATTTGTCCCTTTTCCCTTACGTTATGCTTGTGAATTTTTAGCCCAAGTGTTTGCCATCCACG
TCAACAAGGAGGTCGAGCTGGACAACCAGATGGTGGAGAAGAACATTTTACGTACCCAGACACTCCTCTG
CGACATGCTCATGAGGGACGCTCCCCTCGGCATCGTGAGCCAGTCCCCCAATATTATGGATTTAGTCAAG
TGCGACGGCGCCGCCTTATTATACAAGGACAAGATCTGGAAGCTGGGCACCACCCCTAGCGAGTTCCATT
TACAAGAAATCGCTTCTTGGCTGTGTGAGTACCACATGGATTCCACCGGTTTAAGCACCGATTCTTTACA
CGACGCTGGCTTTCCTAGGGCTTTATCTTTAGGCGACAGCGTCTGCGGAATGGCTGCCGTTCGTATCAGC
AGCAAAGATATGATTTTCTGGTTTCGTTCCCATACCGCCGGCGAAGTGAGATGGGGCGGCGCCAAACACG
ACCCCGATGATAGGGACGATGCCAGAAGGATGCACCCCAGATCCTCCTTCAAGGCTTTTCTGGAGGTGGT
GAAGACCAGAAGCTTACCTTGGAAGGACTACGAAATGGATGCCATCCACTCTTTACAGCTCATCTTACGT
AACGCCTTTAAGGACAGCGAGACCACCGACGTGAACACAAAGGTGATCTATAGCAAGCTCAACGATCTCA
AGATTGATGGAATCCAATCCGGAGGGTCTGGCTCCGGATCAAGTGGTGGCAGCGGTACCGTGGCTGATGA
CCCCAACAACTACCTGTTCTGCCGGGTCAGAAAGAATGGTGTGGCTGCCCCTTCTGCCACCTCCCAACTG
TCCACCCGGGCCCTGGAAGGGATCTTTGAGGCCACCCACCGCCTGATCTATGGTGCCAAGGATGACTCTG
GGCAGAGATACCTGGCCTGGTCTGGCCACTCTGCCAGAGTGGGTGCTGCCAGGGACATGGCCAGGGCTGG
TGTGTCCATCCCTGAAATCATGCAGGCTGGTGGCTGGACCAATGTGAACATTGTGATGAACTACATCAGA
AACCTGGACTCTGAGACTGGGGCCATGGTGAGGCTGCTCGAGGATGGGGACCCCAAGAAAAAGCGGAAGG
TGTGAGAATTCCTGTGCCTTCTAGTTGCCAGCCATCTGTTGTTTGCCCCTCCCCCGTGCCTTCCTTGACC
CTGGAAGGTGCCACTCCCACTGTCCTTTCCTAATAAAATGAGGAAATTGCATCGCATTGTCTGAGTAGGT
GTCATTCTATTCTGGGGGGTGGGGTGGGGCAGGACAGCAAGGGGGAGGATTGGGAAGACAATAGCAGGCA
TGCTGGGGATGCGGTGGGCTCTATGGCTTCTGAGGCGGAAAGAACCAGCTGGGGCTCTAGGGGGTATCCC
CACGCGCCCTGTAGCGTGTACCGCTGGGAGTTCGTAGACGGAAACAAACGCAGAATCCAAGCGCGGCCGC
CCAGGATACAT
